Addgene plasmid #157389: pD649-HAsp-PSG8-COMP5AP-AviTag-9xHis
Purpose: Mammalian expression of secreted protein fused to COMP5AP-AviTag-9xHis.
Depositing lab: Chris Garcia. Depositing organization: Stanford University. Publication: A Human IgSF Cell-Surface Interactome Reveals a Complex Network of Protein-Protein Interactions. Wojtowicz WM, Vielmetter J, Fernandes RA, Siepe DH, Eastman CL, Chisholm GB, Cox S, Klock H, Anderson PW, Rue SM, Miller JJ, Glaser SM, Bragstad ML, Vance J, Lam AW, Lesley SA, Zinn K, Garcia KC. Cell. 2020 Aug 20;182(4):1027-1043.e17. doi: 10.1016/j.cell.2020.07.025. PubMed 32822567.
Backbone
  Vector backbone: pD649
  Backbone size w/o insert (bp): 7153
  Vector type: Mammalian Expression
Growth in bacteria
  Bacterial resistance: Ampicillin, 100 μg/mL
  Growth temperature: 37°C
  Growth strain: DH5alpha
  Copy number: High Copy
Gene/Insert
  Gene/Insert name: PSG8
  Species: H. sapiens (human)
  Insert size (bp): 1176
  Entrez Gene: PSG8 (a.k.a. PSG1)
  Promoter: CMV/SP6
  Tag / fusion protein: COMP5AP-AviTag-9xHis (C terminal on backbone)
  Cloning method: Restriction Enzyme; 5′ cloning site GCGGCCGC (not destroyed); 3′ cloning site GGCGCGCC (not destroyed)
  Sequencing primers: 5′ ATTTAGGTGACACTATAG; 3′ CGTCGCACTCCATCACGGTG
Resource information
  A portion of this plasmid was derived from a plasmid made by: synthesis by ThermoFisher
Terms and licenses: Academic/Nonprofit Terms; Industry Terms: Not Available to Industry
Depositor comments: Some plasmids in this collection may have an IS4-like element ISVsa5 family transposase upstream of the CMV promoter.
How to cite: pD649-HAsp-PSG8-COMP5AP-AviTag-9xHis was a gift from Chris Garcia (Addgene plasmid # 157389 ; http://n2t.net/addgene:157389 ; RRID:Addgene_157389)
