[The description below was written by a language model from this plasmid's Addgene catalogue record and pLannotate feature annotations shown in this document.]
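Description:
pD649-HAsp-PSG8-COMP5AP-AviTag-9xHis is a mammalian expression plasmid of about 8.3 kb, built on the pD649 backbone, for producing a secreted, multimerised and enzyme-labelled form of human pregnancy-specific glycoprotein 8 (PSG8). It is maintained in E. coli at high copy from a ColE1/pUC-type origin under ampicillin selection (β-lactamase). The feature table also shows an SV40 early/EM7 promoter cassette driving a puromycin N-acetyltransferase sequence with an SV40 poly(A) signal, which would allow puromycin selection in mammalian cells, although the catalogue entry does not list a mammalian marker. Short annotated fragments of KanR, lacZα, ble and the f1 origin appear to be backbone remnants. The depositor notes that some plasmids in this collection may carry an IS4-like transposase insertion upstream of the CMV promoter; none is annotated here.

The expression unit is driven by the CMV enhancer and promoter, followed by a CMV intron A fragment and an SP6 promoter, and ends in a bGH polyadenylation signal. The open reading frame begins with a signal sequence: "HAsp" in the plasmid name, though the annotation software matched it partially to an IgH leader. The 1176 bp PSG8 insert follows; it is annotated by homology as PSG1 and is flanked by retained NotI and AscI sites. Downstream, on the backbone, are the pentamerising coiled-coil region of rat cartilage oligomeric matrix protein (COMP), human placental alkaline phosphatase, an AviTag for enzymatic biotinylation, and a polyhistidine tag for purification. The resulting protein is a high-avidity pentamer with a built-in enzymatic readout. This format suits the detection of weak extracellular binding, consistent with the construct's origin in a human IgSF cell-surface interactome screen.
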