Features (pLannotate 1.2.2; 24 found; start..end, strand, type, name):
    119..143     -  CDS            KanR (fragment): aminoglycoside phosphotransferase; aph(3')-Ia; confers resistance to kanamycin
    254..842     +  rep_origin     ori: high-copy-number ColE1/pMB1/pBR322/pUC origin of replication
   1067..1084    +  terminator     rrnB T2 terminator (fragment): transcription terminator T2 from the E. coli rrnB gene
   1109..1128    -  CDS            lacZα (fragment): LacZα fragment of β-galactosidase; lacZ fragment
   1584..1600    +  protein_bind   lac operator: The lac repressor binds to the lac operator to inhibit transcription in E. coli. This inhibition can be relieved by adding lactose or isopropyl-β-D-thiogalactopyranoside (IPTG). lac repressor encoded by lacI
   1843..2146    +  enhancer       CMV enhancer: human cytomegalovirus immediate early enhancer
   2147..2350    +  promoter       CMV promoter: human cytomegalovirus (CMV) immediate early promoter
   2486..2529    +  intron         CMV intron (fragment): modified intron A from human cytomegalovirus
   2581..2599    +  promoter       SP6 promoter: promoter for bacteriophage SP6 RNA polymerase
   2603..2640    +  CDS            IgH signal sequence (fragment): signal sequence from the mouse immunoglobulin heavy chain variable region
   2746..3903    +  CDS            PSG1 (fragment): PSG1_HUMAN - Also known as B1G1, PSBG1, PSGGA. Experimental evidence at protein level: Swiss-Prot protein existence level 1. From Homo sapiens (Human).
   4021..4200    +  CDS            Comp (fragment): COMP_RAT - Experimental evidence at protein level: Swiss-Prot protein existence level 1. May play a role in the structural integrity of cartilage via its interaction with other extracellular matrix proteins such as the collagens and fibronectin. Can mediate the interaction of chondrocytes with the cartilage extracellular matrix through interaction with cell surface integrin receptors. Could play a role in the pathogenesis of osteoarthritis. Potent suppressor of apoptosis in both primary chondrocytes and transformed cells. Suppresses apoptosis by blocking the activation of caspase-3 and by indu
   4188..5640    +  CDS            SEAP (fragment): secreted alkaline phosphatase from human placenta The natural enzyme has a C-terminal transmembrane sequence that is replaced by a GPI anchor.
   5665..5706    +  CDS            AviTag™ (fragment): peptide tag that allows for enzymatic biotinylation
   5710..5733    +  CDS            8xHis: 8xHis affinity tag
   5879..5990    +  polyA_signal   bGH poly(A) signal: bovine growth hormone polyadenylation signal
   5991..6099    +  rep_origin     f1 ori (fragment): f1 bacteriophage origin of replication; arrow indicates direction of (+) strand synthesis
   6113..6442    +  promoter       SV40 promoter: SV40 enhancer and early promoter
   6490..6537    +  promoter       EM7 promoter: synthetic bacterial promoter&nbsp
   6556..7155    +  CDS            PuroR (fragment): puromycin N-acetyltransferase; pac from Streptomyces; confers resistance to puromycin
   7165..7290    +  CDS            ble (fragment): BLE_KLEPN - Experimental evidence at protein level: Swiss-Prot protein existence level 1. Binding protein with a strong affinity to the bleomycin family of antibiotics. Binds to CL990; an antimitotic-antibiotic compound. From Klebsiella pneumoniae.
   7285..7406    +  polyA_signal   SV40 poly(A) signal: SV40 polyadenylation signal
   7459..8319    -  CDS            AmpR: β-lactamase; bla; confers resistance to ampicillin, carbenicillin, and related antibiotics
   8322..89      -  promoter       AmpR promoter (fragment) (across the origin): bla
>Addgene plasmid #157389 | pD649-HAsp-PSG8-COMP5AP-AviTag-9xHis | depositor full sequence | sequence record 303887 | Full Sequence
TTTCAATATTATTGAAGCATTTATCAGGGTTATTGTCTCATGAGCGGATACATATTTGAATGTATTTAGA
AAAATAAACAAATAGGGGTCAGTGTTACAACCAATTAACCAATTCTGAACATTATCGCGAGCCCATTTAT
ACCTGAATATGGCTCATAACACCCCTTGCTCATGACCAAAATCCCTTAACGTGAGTTACGCGCGCGTCGT
TCCACTGAGCGTCAGACCCCGTAGAAAAGATCAAAGGATCTTCTTGAGATCCTTTTTTTCTGCGCGTAAT
CTGCTGCTTGCAAACAAAAAAACCACCGCTACCAGCGGTGGTTTGTTTGCCGGATCAAGAGCTACCAACT
CTTTTTCCGAAGGTAACTGGCTTCAGCAGAGCGCAGATACCAAATACTGTTCTTCTAGTGTAGCCGTAGT
TAGCCCACCACTTCAAGAACTCTGTAGCACCGCCTACATACCTCGCTCTGCTAATCCTGTTACCAGTGGC
TGCTGCCAGTGGCGATAAGTCGTGTCTTACCGGGTTGGACTCAAGACGATAGTTACCGGATAAGGCGCAG
CGGTCGGGCTGAACGGGGGGTTCGTGCACACAGCCCAGCTTGGAGCGAACGACCTACACCGAACTGAGAT
ACCTACAGCGTGAGCTATGAGAAAGCGCCACGCTTCCCGAAGGGAGAAAGGCGGACAGGTATCCGGTAAG
CGGCAGGGTCGGAACAGGAGAGCGCACGAGGGAGCTTCCAGGGGGAAACGCCTGGTATCTTTATAGTCCT
GTCGGGTTTCGCCACCTCTGACTTGAGCGTCGATTTTTGTGATGCTCGTCAGGGGGGCGGAGCCTATGGA
AAAACGCCAGCAACGCGGCCTTTTTACGGTTCCTGGCCTTTTGCTGGCCTTTTGCTCACATGTTCTTTCC
TGCGTTATCCCCTGATTCTGTGGATAACCGTATTACCGCCTTTGAGTGAGCTGATACCGCTCGCCGCAGC
CGAACGACCGAGCGCAGCGAGTCAGTGAGCGAGGAAGCGGAAGGCGAGAGTAGGGAACTGCCAGGCATCA
AACTAAGCAGAAGGCCCCTGACGGATGGCCTTTTTGCGTTTCTACAAACTCTTTCTGTGTTGTAAAACGA
CGGCCAGTCTTAAGCTCGGGCCCCCTGGGCGGTTCTGATAACGAGTAATCGTTAATCCGCAAATAACGTA
AAAACCCGCTTCGGCGGGTTTTTTTATGGGGGGAGTTTAGGGAAAGAGCATTTGTCAGAATATTTAAGGG
CGCCTGTCACTTTGCTTGATATATGAGAATTATTTAACCTTATAAATGAGAAAAAAGCAACGCACTTTAA
ATAAGATACGTTGCTTTTTCGATTGATGAACACCTATAATTAAACTATTCATCTATTATTTATGATTTTT
TGTATATACAATATTTCTAGTTTGTTAAAGAGAATTAAGAAAATAAATCTCGAAAATAATAAAGGGAAAA
TCAGTTTTTGATATCAAAATTATACATGTCAACGATAATACAAAATATAATACAAACTATAAGATGTTAT
CAGTATTTATTATCATTTAGAATAAATTTTGTGTCGCCCTTAATTGTGAGCGGATAACAATTACGAGCTT
CATGCACAGTGGCGTTGACTCAATATTGGCCATTAGCCATATTATTCATTGGTTATATAGCATAAATCAA
TATTGGCTATTGGCCATTGCATACGTTGTATCTATATCATAATATGTACATTTATATTGGCTCATGTCCA
ATATGACCGCCATGTTGGCATTGATTATTGACTAGTTATTAATAGTAATCAATTACGGGGTCATTAGTTC
ATAGCCCATATATGGAGTTCCGCGTTACATAACTTACGGTAAATGGCCCGCCTGGCTGACCGCCCAACGA
CCCCCGCCCATTGACGTCAATAATGACGTATGTTCCCATAGTAACGCCAATAGGGACTTTCCATTGACGT
CAATGGGTGGAGTATTTACGGTAAACTGCCCACTTGGCAGTACATCAAGTGTATCATATGCCAAGTACGC
CCCCTATTGACGTCAATGACGGTAAATGGCCCGCCTGGCATTATGCCCAGTACATGACCTTATGGGACTT
TCCTACTTGGCAGTACATCTACGTATTAGTCATCGCTATTACCATGGTGATGCGGTTTTGGCAGTACATC
AATGGGCGTGGATAGCGGTTTGACTCACGGGGATTTCCAAGTCTCCACCCCATTGACGTCAATGGGAGTT
TGTTTTGGCACCAAAATCAACGGGACTTTCCAAAATGTCGTAACAACTCCGCCCCATTGACGCAAATGGG
CGGTAGGCGTGTACGGTGGGAGGTCTATATAAGCAGAGCTCGTTTAGTGAACCGTCAGATCGCCTGGAGA
CGCCATCCACGCTGTTTTGACCTCCATAGAAGACACCGGGACCGATCCAGCCTCCGCGGCCGGGAACGGT
GCATTGGAACGCGGATTCCCCGTGCCAAGAGTGACGTAAGTACCGCCTATAGAGTCTATAGGCCCACCCC
CTTGGCTTCGTTAGAACGCGGCTACAATTAATACATAACCTTATGTATCATACACATACGATTTAGGTGA
CACTATAGAATAACATCCACTTTGCCTTTCTCTCCACAGGTGTCCACTCCCAGGTCCAACTGCACCTCGG
TTCTATCGAAAACGCGCCTGCTAGCGCCACCATGAAGACCATCATTGCCCTGAGCTACATCTTCTGCCTG
GTGTTCGCTGCGGCCGCCCAAGTGACAATTGAGGCCCAGCCTACCAAGGTGTCCGAGGGCAAAGATGTGC
TGCTGCTGGTGCACAACCTGCCTCAGAATCTGACCGGCTACATCTGGTACAAGGGCCAGATCCGGGACCT
GTACCACTACATCACCAGCTACGTGGTGGACGGCCAGATCATCATCTACGGCCCTGCCTACAGCGGCAGA
GAGACAATCTACAGCAACGCCAGCCTGCTGATCCAGAACGTGACACAAGAGGATGCCGGCAGCTACACCC
TGCACATCATTATGGGCGGCGACGAGAATAGAGGCGTGACCGGCCACTTCACCTTCACACTGTACCTGGA
AACCCCTAAGCCTAGCATCAGCAGCTCCAAGCTGAACCCCAGAGAAGCCATGGAAGCCGTGTCTCTGACC
TGCGATCCTGAGACACCTGATGCCTCTTACCTGTGGTGGATGAACGGCCAGAGCCTGCCTATGTCTCACA
GACTGCAGCTGAGCGAGACAAACAGAACCCTGTTTCTGCTGGGCGTGACCAAGTACACAGCCGGACCTTA
CGAGTGCGAGATCAGAAACCCAGTGTCCGCCAGCAGAAGCGACCCCTTCACTCTGAATCTGCTGCCCAAG
CTGCCTAAGCCTTACATCACAATCAACAACCTGAAGCCGCGCGAGAACAAGGACGTGCTGAACTTTACCT
GCGAGCCCAAGAGCGAGAACTACACCTATATCTGGTGGCTGAATGGACAGTCCCTGCCAGTGTCTCCTAG
AGTGAAGCGGCCCATCGAGAACAGAATCCTGATCCTGCCTAGCGTGACCAGAAACGAGACAGGCCCCTAC
CAGTGCGAAATCAGGGATCAGTACGGCGGCATCCGCAGCTACCCTGTGACACTGAATGTGCTGTACGGCC
CCGACCTGCCAAGAATCTACCCCAGCTTCACCTACTACAGATCCGGCGAGGTGCTGTACCTGAGCTGCAG
CGCTGATAGCAACCCTCCTGCTCAGTACAGCTGGACCATCAACGGCAAGTTTCAGCTGTCCGGCCAGAAG
CTGTTCATTCCTCAGATCACCACCAAGCACAGCGGCCTGTATGCCTGTTCTGTGCGGAATAGCGCCACCG
GCAAAGAAAGCAGCAAGAGCATGACCGTGAAAGTGTCCGGCAAGAGAATCCCTGTGTCTCTGGCCATCGG
CATTGGCGCGCCGGAAGATCAAGTTGATCCAAGATTGATTGATGGCAAGGGCGGATCTCTGGAGGTGCTG
TTCCAGGGACCAGGCGGAAGCGGCAATCCCGGCGGCGATCTGGCCCCCCAGATGCTGCGCGAGCTGCAGG
AGACCAATGCCGCCCTGCAGGACGTGCGCGAGCTGCTGCGCCACCGCGTGAAGGAGATCACCTTCCTGAA
GAACACCGTGATGGAGTGCGACGCCTGCGGTATGCAGCCCTCTAGAGGCTCCGGCTCCATCATCCCAGTT
GAGGAGGAGAACCCGGACTTCTGGAACCGCGAGGCAGCCGAGGCCCTGGGTGCCGCCAAGAAGCTGCAGC
CTGCACAGACAGCCGCCAAGAACCTCATCATCTTCCTGGGCGATGGGATGGGGGTGTCTACGGTGACAGC
TGCCAGGATCCTAAAAGGGCAGAAGAAGGACAAACTGGGGCCTGAGATACCCCTGGCCATGGACCGCTTC
CCATATGTGGCTCTGTCCAAGACATACAATGTAGACAAACATGTGCCAGACAGTGGAGCCACAGCCACGG
CCTACCTGTGCGGGGTCAAGGGCAACTTCCAGACCATTGGCTTGAGTGCAGCCGCCCGCTTTAACCAGTG
CAACACGACACGCGGCAACGAGGTCATCTCCGTGATGAATCGGGCCAAGAAAGCAGGGAAGTCAGTGGGA
GTGGTAACCACCACACGAGTGCAGCACGCCTCGCCAGCCGGCACCTACGCCCACACGGTGAACCGCAACT
GGTACTCGGACGCCGACGTGCCTGCCTCGGCCCGCCAGGAGGGGTGCCAGGACATCGCTACGCAGCTCAT
CTCCAACATGGACATTGACGTGATCCTAGGTGGAGGCCGAAAGTACATGTTTCGCATGGGAACCCCAGAC
CCTGAGTACCCAGATGACTACAGCCAAGGTGGGACCAGGCTGGACGGGAAGAATCTGGTGCAGGAATGGC
TGGCGAAGCGCCAGGGTGCCCGGTATGTGTGGAACCGCACTGAGCTCATGCAGGCTTCCCTGGACCCGTC
TGTGACCCATCTCATGGGTCTCTTTGAGCCTGGAGACATGAAATACGAGATCCACCGAGACTCCACACTG
GACCCCTCCCTGATGGAGATGACAGAGGCTGCCCTGCGCCTGCTGAGCAGGAACCCCCGCGGCTTCTTCC
TCTTCGTGGAGGGTGGTCGCATCGACCATGGTCATCATGAAAGCAGGGCTTACCGGGCACTGACTGAGAC
GATCATGTTCGACGACGCCATTGAGAGGGCGGGCCAGCTCACCAGCGAGGAGGACACGCTGAGCCTCGTC
ACTGCCGACCACTCCCACGTCTTCTCCTTCGGAGGCTACCCCCTGCGAGGGAGCTCCATCTTCGGGCTGG
CCCCTGGCAAGGCCCGGGACAGGAAGGCCTACACGGTCCTCCTATACGGAAACGGTCCAGGCTATGTGCT
CAAGGACGGCGCCCGGCCGGATGTTACCGAGAGCGAGAGCGGGAGCCCCGAGTATCGGCAGCAGTCAGCA
GTGCCCCTGGACGAAGAGACCCACGCAGGCGAGGACGTGGCGGTGTTCGCGCGCGGCCCGCAGGCGCACC
TGGTTCACGGCGTGCAGGAGCAGACCTTCATAGCGCACGTCATGGCCTTCGCCGCCTGCCTGGAGCCCTA
CACCGCCTGCGACCTGGCGCCCCCCGCCGGCACCACCGACGCCGCGCACCCGGGTGGCGGAGGACTGAAC
GACATCTTCGAGGCTCAGAAAATCGAATGGCACGAACATCACCATCACCATCACCATCACCATTAAGGCC
GGCCTGTAGTCACTGGCACAACGCGTTACCCGGTAAGCCAATCGGGTATACACGGTCGTCATACTGCAGA
CAGGGTTCTTCTACTTTGCAAGATAGTCTTGAGTAGTAAAATAAATAGATAGAGAAAATCAGCCTCGACT
GTGCCTTCTAGTTGCCAGCCATCTGTTGTTTGCCCCTCCCCCGTGCCTTCCTTGACCCTGGAAGGTGCCA
CTCCCACTGTCCTTTCCTAATAAAATGAGGAAATTGCATCACAACACTCAACCCTATCTCGGTCTATTCT
TTTGATTTATAAGGGATTTTGCCGATTTCGGCCTATTGGTTAAAAAATGAGCTGATTTAACAAAAATTTA
ACGCGAATTAATTCTGTGGAATGTGTGTCAGTTAGGGTGTGGAAAGTCCCCAGGCTCCCCAGCAGGCAGA
AGTATGCAAAGCATGCATCTCAATTAGTCAGCAACCAGGTGTGGAAAGTCCCCAGGCTCCCCAGCAGGCA
GAAGTATGCAAAGCATGCATCTCAATTAGTCAGCAACCATAGTCCCGCCCCTAACTCCGCCCATCCCGCC
CCTAACTCCGCCCAGTTCCGCCCATTCTCCGCCCCATGGCTGACTAATTTTTTTTATTTATGCAGAGGCC
GAGGCCGCCTCTGCCTCTGAGCTATTCCAGAAGTAGTGAGGAGGCTTTTTTGGAGGCCTAGGCTTTTGCA
AAAAGCTCCCGGGAGCTTGTATATCCATTTTCGGATCTGATCAGCACGTGTTGACAATTAATCATCGGCA
TAGTATATCGGCATAGTATAATACGACAAGGTGAGGAACTAAACCATGACCGAGTACAAGCCCACGGTGC
GCCTCGCCACCCGCGACGACGTCCCCAGGGCCGTACGCACCCTCGCCGCCGCGTTCGCCGACTACCCCGC
CACGCGCCACACCGTCGATCCGGACCGCCACATCGAGCGGGTCACCGAGCTGCAAGAACTCTTCCTCACG
CGCGTCGGGCTCGACATCGGCAAGGTGTGGGTCGCGGACGACGGCGCCGCGGTGGCGGTCTGGACCACGC
CGGAGAGCGTCGAAGCGGGGGCGGTGTTCGCCGAGATCGGCCCGCGCATGGCCGAGTTGAGCGGTTCCCG
GCTGGCCGCGCAGCAACAGATGGAAGGCCTCCTGGCGCCGCACCGGCCCAAGGAGCCCGCGTGGTTCCTG
GCCACCGTCGGCGTCTCGCCCGACCACCAGGGCAAGGGTCTGGGCAGCGCCGTCGTGCTCCCCGGAGTGG
AGGCGGCCGAGCGCGCCGGGGTGCCCGCCTTCCTGGAGACATCCGCGCCCCGCAACCTCCCCTTCTACGA
GCGGCTCGGCTTCACCGTCACCGCCGACGTCGAGGTGCCCGAAGGACCGCGCACCTGGTGCATGACCCGC
AAGCCCGGTGCCTGACACGTGCTACGAGATTTCGATTCCACCGCCGCCTTCTATGAAAGGTTGGGCTTCG
GAATCGTTTTCCGGGACGCCGGCTGGATGATCCTCCAGCGCGGGGATCTCATGCTGGAGTTCTTCGCCCA
CCCCAACTTGTTTATTGCAGCTTATAATGGTTACAAATAAAGCAATAGCATCACAAATTTCACAAATAAA
GCATTTTTTTCACTGCATTCTAGTTGTGGTTTGTCCAAACTCATCAATGTATCTTATCATGTCTGTATAC
CGTCGACCTCTAGCTAGAGCTTGGCGTAATCATGGTCATTACCAATGCTTAATCAGTGAGGCACCTATCT
CAGCGATCTGTCTATTTCGTTCATCCATAGTTGCCTGACTCCCCGTCGTGTAGATAACTACGATACGGGA
GGGCTTACCATCTGGCCCCAGCGCTGCGATGATACCGCGAGAACCACGCTCACCGGCTCCGGATTTATCA
GCAATAAACCAGCCAGCCGGAAGGGCCGAGCGCAGAAGTGGTCCTGCAACTTTATCCGCCTCCATCCAGT
CTATTAATTGTTGCCGGGAAGCTAGAGTAAGTAGTTCGCCAGTTAATAGTTTGCGCAACGTTGTTGCCAT
CGCTACAGGCATCGTGGTGTCACGCTCGTCGTTTGGTATGGCTTCATTCAGCTCCGGTTCCCAACGATCA
AGGCGAGTTACATGATCCCCCATGTTGTGCAAAAAAGCGGTTAGCTCCTTCGGTCCTCCGATCGTTGTCA
GAAGTAAGTTGGCCGCAGTGTTATCACTCATGGTTATGGCAGCACTGCATAATTCTCTTACTGTCATGCC
ATCCGTAAGATGCTTTTCTGTGACTGGTGAGTACTCAACCAAGTCATTCTGAGAATAGTGTATGCGGCGA
CCGAGTTGCTCTTGCCCGGCGTCAATACGGGATAATACCGCGCCACATAGCAGAACTTTAAAAGTGCTCA
TCATTGGAAAACGTTCTTCGGGGCGAAAACTCTCAAGGATCTTACCGCTGTTGAGATCCAGTTCGATGTA
ACCCACTCGTGCACCCAACTGATCTTCAGCATCTTTTACTTTCACCAGCGTTTCTGGGTGAGCAAAAACA
GGAAGGCAAAATGCCGCAAAAAAGGGAATAAGGGCGACACGGAAATGTTGAATACTCATATTCTTCCTT
