>Addgene plasmid #157389 | pD649-HAsp-PSG8-COMP5AP-AviTag-9xHis | depositor partial sequence | sequence record 303888 | insert (secreted protein)
CAAGTGACAATTGAGGCCCAGCCTACCAAGGTGTCCGAGGGCAAAGATGTGCTGCTGCTGGTGCACAACC
TGCCTCAGAATCTGACCGGCTACATCTGGTACAAGGGCCAGATCCGGGACCTGTACCACTACATCACCAG
CTACGTGGTGGACGGCCAGATCATCATCTACGGCCCTGCCTACAGCGGCAGAGAGACAATCTACAGCAAC
GCCAGCCTGCTGATCCAGAACGTGACACAAGAGGATGCCGGCAGCTACACCCTGCACATCATTATGGGCG
GCGACGAGAATAGAGGCGTGACCGGCCACTTCACCTTCACACTGTACCTGGAAACCCCTAAGCCTAGCAT
CAGCAGCTCCAAGCTGAACCCCAGAGAAGCCATGGAAGCCGTGTCTCTGACCTGCGATCCTGAGACACCT
GATGCCTCTTACCTGTGGTGGATGAACGGCCAGAGCCTGCCTATGTCTCACAGACTGCAGCTGAGCGAGA
CAAACAGAACCCTGTTTCTGCTGGGCGTGACCAAGTACACAGCCGGACCTTACGAGTGCGAGATCAGAAA
CCCAGTGTCCGCCAGCAGAAGCGACCCCTTCACTCTGAATCTGCTGCCCAAGCTGCCTAAGCCTTACATC
ACAATCAACAACCTGAAGCCGCGCGAGAACAAGGACGTGCTGAACTTTACCTGCGAGCCCAAGAGCGAGA
ACTACACCTATATCTGGTGGCTGAATGGACAGTCCCTGCCAGTGTCTCCTAGAGTGAAGCGGCCCATCGA
GAACAGAATCCTGATCCTGCCTAGCGTGACCAGAAACGAGACAGGCCCCTACCAGTGCGAAATCAGGGAT
CAGTACGGCGGCATCCGCAGCTACCCTGTGACACTGAATGTGCTGTACGGCCCCGACCTGCCAAGAATCT
ACCCCAGCTTCACCTACTACAGATCCGGCGAGGTGCTGTACCTGAGCTGCAGCGCTGATAGCAACCCTCC
TGCTCAGTACAGCTGGACCATCAACGGCAAGTTTCAGCTGTCCGGCCAGAAGCTGTTCATTCCTCAGATC
ACCACCAAGCACAGCGGCCTGTATGCCTGTTCTGTGCGGAATAGCGCCACCGGCAAAGAAAGCAGCAAGA
GCATGACCGTGAAAGTGTCCGGCAAGAGAATCCCTGTGTCTCTGGCCATCGGCATT
